>Addgene plasmid #89921 | BB2_L_EF_syn_BbsI | addgene full sequence | sequence record 181151 | Addgene NGS Result
ACCGAGCGCAGCGAGTCAGTGAGCGAGGAAGCGGAAGAGCGCCCAATACGCAAACCGCCTCTCCCCGCGC
GTTGGCCGATTCATTAATGCAGCTGGCACGACAGGTTTCCCGACTGGAAAGCGGGCAGTGAGCGCAACGC
AATTAATGTGAGTTAGCTCACTCATTAGGCACCCCAGGCTTTACACTTTATGCTTCCGGCTCGTATGTTG
TGTGGAATTGTGAGCGGATAACAATTTCACACAGGAAACAGCTATGACCATGATTACGCCAAGCTCTAAT
ACGACTCACTATAGGGAAAGCTCGGTACCACGCATGCTGCAGACGCGTTACGTATCGGATCCAGAATTCG
TGATGATCACCGGTGGTCTCCAAGCAGCGGCGTCTTCCTCGAGGGATCCGAAGACGCCTCCCTCCGGAGA
CCGCGAAAAAACCCCGCCCTGTCAGGGGCGGGGTTTTTTGCGACTAGTGATCATCTGAATTCGTCGACAA
GCTTCTCGAGCCTAGGCTAGCTCTAGACCACACGTGTGGGGGCCCGAGCTCGCGGCCGCTGTATTCTATA
GTGTCACCTAAATGGCCGCACAATTCACTGGCCGTCGTTTTACAACGTCGTGACTGGGAAAACCCTGGCG
TTACCCAACTTAATCGCCTTGCAGCACATCCCCCTTTCGCCAGCTGGCGTAATAGCGAAGAGGCCCGCAC
CGATCGCCCTTCCCAACAGTTGCGCAGCCTGAATGGCGAATGGAAATTGTAAGCGTTAATATTTTGTTAA
AATTCGCGTTAAATTTTTGTTAAATCAGCTCATTTTTTAACCAATAGGCCGAAATCGGCAAAATCCCTTA
TAAATCAAAAGAATAGACCGAGATAGGGT
[37 nt withheld, positions 870-906]
AAAGAACGTGGACTCCAACGTCAAAGG
[49 nt withheld, positions 934-982]
T
[91 nt withheld, positions 984-1074]
G
[124 nt withheld, positions 1076-1199]
CAGGTGGCACTTTTCGGGGAAATGTGCGCGGAACCCCTATTTGTTTATTTTTCTAAATACATTCAAATAT
GTATCCGCTCATGAGACAATAACCCTGATAAATGCTTCAATAATATTGAAAAAGGAAGAGTATGAGTATT
CAACATTTCCGTGTCGCCCTTATTCCCTTTTTTGCGGCATTTTGCCTTCCTGTTTTTGCTCACCCAGAAA
CGCTGGTGAAAGTAAAAGATGCTGAAGATCAGTTGGGTGCACGAGTGGGTTACATCGAACTGGATCTCAA
CAGCGGTAAGATCCTTGAGAGTTTTCGCCCCGAAGAACGTTTTCCAATGATGAGCACTTTTAAAGTTCTG
CTATGTGGCGCGGTATTATCCCGTATTGACGCCGGGCAAGAGCAACTCGGTCGCCGCATACACTATTCTC
AGAATGACTTGGTTGAGTACTCACCAGTCACAGAAAAGCATCTTACGGATGGCATGACAGTAAGAGAATT
ATGCAGTGCTGCCATAACCATGAGTGATAACACTGCGGCCAACTTACTTCTGACAACGATCGGAGGACCG
AAGGAGCTAACCGCTTTTTTGCACAACATGGGGGATCATGTAACTCGCCTTGATCGTTGGGAACCGGAGC
TGAATGAAGCCATACCAAACGACGAGCGTGACACCACGATGCCTGTAGCAATGGCAACAACGTTGCGCAA
ACTATTAACTGGCGAACTACTTACTCTAGCTTCCCGGCAACAATTAATAGACTGGATGGAGGCGGATAAA
GTTGCAGGACCACTTCTGCGCTCGGCCCTTCCGGCTGGCTGGTTTATTGCTGATAAATCTGGAGCCGGTG
AGCGTGGGTCTCGCGGTATCATTGCAGCACTGGGGCCAGATGGTAAGCCCTCCCGTATCGTAGTTATCTA
CACGACGGGGAGTCAGGCAACTATGGATGAACGAAATAGACAGATCGCTGAGATAGGTGCCTCACTGATT
AAGCATTGGTAACTGTCAGACCAAGTTTACTCATATATACTTTAGATTGATTTAAAACTTCATTTTTAAT
TTAAAAGGATCTAGGTGAAGATCCTTTTTGATAATCTCATGAACAATAAAACTGTCTGCTTACATAAACA
GTAATACAAGGGGTGTTATGAGCCATATTCAACGGGAAACGTCTTGCTCTAGGCCGCGATTAAATTCCAA
CATGGATGCTGATTTATATGGGTATAAATGGGCTCGCGATAATGTCGGGCAATCAGGTGCGACAATCTAT
CGATTGTATGGGAAGCCCGATGCGCCAGAGTTGTTTCTGAAACATGGCAAAGGTAGCGTTGCCAATGATG
TTACAGATGAGATGGTCAGACTAAACTGGCTGACGGAATTTATGCCTCTTCCGACCATCAAGCATTTTAT
CCGTACTCCTGATGATGCATGGTTACTCACCACTGCGATCCCCGGGAAAACAGCATTCCAGGTATTAGAA
GAATATCCTGATTCAGGTGAAAATATTGTTGATGCGCTGGCAGTGTTCCTGCGCCGGTTGCATTCGATTC
CTGTTTGTAATTGTCCTTTTAACAGCGATCGCGTATTTCGTCTCGCTCAGGCGCAATCACGAATGAATAA
CGGTTTGGTTGATGCGAGTGATTTTGATGACGAGCGTAATGGCTGGCCTGTTGAACAAGTCTGGAAAGAA
ATGCATAAACTTTTGCCATTCTCACCGGATTCAGTCGTCACTCATGGTGATTTCTCACTTGATAACCTTA
TTTTTGACGAGGGGAAATTAATAGGTTGTATTGATGTTGGACGAGTCGGAATCGCAGACCGATACCAGGA
TCTTGCCATCCTATGGAACTGCCTCGGTGAGTTTTCTCCTTCATTACAGAAACGGCTTTTTCAAAAATAT
GGTATTGATAATCCTGATATGAATAAATTGCAGTTTCATTTGATGCTCGATGAGTTTTTCTAAGAATTAA
TTCATGACCAAAATCCCTTAACGTGAGTTTTCGTTCCACTGAGCGTCAGACCCCGTAGAAAAGATCAAAG
GATCTTCTTGAGATCCTTTTTTTCTGCGCGTAATCTGCTGCTTGCAAACAAAAAAACCACCGCTACCAGC
GGTGGTTTGTTTGCCGGATCAAGAGCTACCAACTCTTTTTCCGAAGGTAACTGGCTTCAGCAGAGCGCAG
ATACCAAATACTGTTCTTCTAGTGTAGCCGTAGTTAGGCCACCACTTCAAGAACTCTGTAGCACCGCCTA
CATACCTCGCTCTGCTAATCCTGTTACCAGTGGCTGCTGCCAGTGGCGATAAGTCGTGTCTTACCGGGTT
GGACTCAAGACGATAGTTACCGGATAAGGCGCAGCGGTCGGGCTGAACGGGGGGTTCGTGCACACAGCCC
AGCTTGGAGCGAACGACCTACACCGAACTGAGATACCTACAGCGTGAGCTATGAGAAAGCGCCACGCTTC
CCGAAGGGAGAAAGGCGGACAGGTATCCGGTAAGCGGCAGGGTCGGAACAGGAGAGCGCACGAGGGAGCT
TCCAGGGGGAAACGCCTGGTATCTTTATAGTCCTGTCGGGTTTCGCCACCTCTGACTTGAGCGTCGATTT
TTGTGATGCTCGTCAGGGGGGCGGAGCCTATGGAAAAACGCCAGCAACGCGGCCTTTTTACGGTTCCTGG
CCTTTTGCTGGCCTTTTGCTCACATGTTCTTTCCTGCGTTATCCCCTGATTCTGTGGATAACCGTATTAC
CGCCTTTGAGTGAGCTGATACCGCTCGCCGCAGCCGAACG
Features (pLannotate 1.2.2; 13 found; start..end, strand, type, name):
      1..37      +  rep_origin     RSF ori (fragment): Plasmids containing the RSF 1030 origin of replication can be propagated in E. coli cells that contain additional plasmids with compatible origins.
     39..131     +  CDS            lacI (fragment): lac repressor; lacI; The lac repressor binds to the lac operator to inhibit transcription in E. coli. This inhibition can be relieved by adding lactose or isopropyl-β-D-thiogalactopyranoside (IPTG).
    144..165     +  protein_bind   CAP binding site: CAP binding activates transcription in the presence of cAMP. E. coli catabolite activator protein
    180..210     +  promoter       lac promoter: promoter for the E. coli lac operon
    218..234     +  protein_bind   lac operator: The lac repressor binds to the lac operator to inhibit transcription in E. coli. This inhibition can be relieved by adding lactose or isopropyl-β-D-thiogalactopyranoside (IPTG). lac repressor encoded by lacI
    277..295     +  promoter       T7 promoter: promoter for bacteriophage T7 RNA polymerase
    555..573     -  promoter       SP6 promoter: promoter for bacteriophage SP6 RNA polymerase
    583..740     +  CDS            lacZα (fragment): LacZα fragment of β-galactosidase; lacZ fragment
    771..1199    -  rep_origin     f1 ori (sequence partly withheld): f1 bacteriophage origin of replication; arrow indicates direction of (+) strand synthesis
   1226..1330    +  promoter       AmpR promoter: bla
   1331..2191    +  CDS            AmpR: β-lactamase; bla; confers resistance to ampicillin, carbenicillin, and related antibiotics
   2337..3152    +  CDS            KanR: aminoglycoside phosphotransferase; aph(3')-Ia; confers resistance to kanamycin in bacteria or G418 (Geneticin®) in eukaryotes
   3237..3825    +  rep_origin     ori: high-copy-number ColE1/pMB1/pBR322/pUC origin of replication
