[The description below was written by a language model from this plasmid's Addgene catalogue record and pLannotate feature annotations shown in this document.]
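Description:
BB2_L_EF_syn_BbsI is an empty linker backbone from a hierarchical Golden Gate-style cloning system developed for metabolic pathway construction and gene integration in Aspergillus niger. According to the record, it serves as the level-2 (BB2) recipient into which level-1 (BB1) parts carrying fusion sites FS1 to FS4 are assembled. Fragments enter via the type IIS enzyme BbsI, and the finished unit can be released with BsaI, flanked by fusion sites FSE and FSF, for transfer to the next assembly level. It carries no insert or fungal expression element of its own. Although catalogued as a bacterial expression vector, it functions as an E. coli cloning intermediate.

The catalogue lists a backbone of about 2.2 kb selected with ampicillin, but the sequenced plasmid is nearly 4 kb. The repository notes that it is larger than the other BB2 vectors, and the depositing lab confirmed that it should still work for cloning because the FSE and FSF sites are present. The annotated sequence shows a high-copy ColE1/pUC-type origin, an f1 phage origin, and an AmpR cassette with its own promoter. It also contains a complete KanR (aph(3')-Ia) coding sequence that the catalogue entry does not mention. A region resembling a standard cloning vector polylinker is present as well, with a CAP binding site, lac promoter and operator, opposing T7 and SP6 promoters, and a partial lacZα fragment, alongside short lacI and RSF origin remnants. The fusion sites and the BbsI/BsaI recognition sites are not annotated in the feature table, so their positions cannot be given, and the origin of the additional sequence is not explained in the record.
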