Addgene plasmid #89921: BB2_L_EF_syn_BbsI
Purpose: (Empty Backbone) Linker to construct BB2 from BB1(FS1 - FS4) with FSE and FSF (in with BbsI, out with BsaI)
Depositing lab: Michael Sauer. Depositing organization: Universitaet fur Bodenkultur Wien (BOKU-WIEN). Publication: An efficient tool for metabolic pathway construction and gene integration for Aspergillus niger. Sarkari P, Marx H, Blumhoff ML, Mattanovich D, Sauer M, Steiger MG. Bioresour Technol. 2017 May 4. pii: S0960-8524(17)30643-0. doi: 10.1016/j.biortech.2017.05.004. PubMed 28533066.
Backbone
  Vector backbone: BB2_L_EF_syn_BbsI
  Backbone size (bp): 2215
  Vector type: Bacterial Expression
Growth in bacteria
  Bacterial resistance: Ampicillin, 100 μg/mL
  Growth temperature: 37°C
  Growth strain: DH5alpha
  Copy number: Unknown
Gene/Insert
  Cloning method: Unknown
  Sequencing primers: 5′ CATTAATGCAGCTGGCAC; 3′ GGTTATTGTCTCATGAGCGG
Terms and licenses: Academic/Nonprofit Terms; Industry Terms: Not Available to Industry
Depositor comments: Addgene's sequencing results found that this vector is larger than other BB2 vectors. The depositing lab confirmed that, since the vector contains FS E and FS F sites, it should be functional for cloning purposes.
How to cite: BB2_L_EF_syn_BbsI was a gift from Michael Sauer (Addgene plasmid # 89921 ; http://n2t.net/addgene:89921 ; RRID:Addgene_89921)
